Addgene plasmid #21664: HA-NFAT4(3-407)-GFP
Depositing lab: Anjana Rao. Depositing organization: Boston Children's Hospital. Publication: Affinity-driven peptide selection of an NFAT inhibitor more selective than cyclosporin A. Aramburu J, Yaffe MB, Lopez-Rodriguez C, Cantley LC, Hogan PG, Rao A. Science. 1999 Sep 24. 285(5436):2129-33. 10.1126/science.285.5436.2129 PubMed 10497131.
Backbone
  Vector backbone: pEGFP-N1
  Backbone size w/o insert (bp): 4700
  Vector type: Mammalian Expression
  Selectable markers: Neomycin (select with G418)
Growth in bacteria
  Bacterial resistance: Kanamycin, 50 μg/mL
  Growth temperature: 37°C
  Growth strain: DH5alpha
  Copy number: High Copy
Gene/Insert
  Gene/Insert name: NFAT4
  Species: H. sapiens (human)
  Insert size (bp): 1200
  Mutation: Amino acids 3-407
  Entrez Gene: NFATC3 (a.k.a. NF-AT4c, NFAT4, NFATX, n339260)
  Tag / fusion protein: HA; GFP (C terminal on backbone)
  Cloning method: Restriction Enzyme
  Sequencing primers: 5′ na; 3′ EGFP-N
Terms and licenses: Academic/Nonprofit Terms; Industry Terms: Not Available to Industry
How to cite: HA-NFAT4(3-407)-GFP was a gift from Anjana Rao (Addgene plasmid # 21664 ; http://n2t.net/addgene:21664 ; RRID:Addgene_21664)
