[The description below was written by a language model from this plasmid's Addgene catalogue record and pLannotate feature annotations shown in this document.]
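Description:
HA-NFAT4(3-407)-GFP is a mammalian expression plasmid built on the pEGFP-N1 backbone, with a sequenced length of about 6.1 kb. It is maintained in E. coli at high copy through a ColE1/pUC-type origin and also carries an f1 phage origin. A single NeoR/KanR gene (Tn5 aminoglycoside phosphotransferase) serves both hosts. A bacterial bla-type promoter drives it for kanamycin selection in bacteria, and the adjacent SV40 enhancer/early promoter drives it for G418 selection of transfected mammalian cells. The HSV TK polyadenylation signal terminates this cassette. The short "ble", "large T antigen" and bGH poly(A) fragments in the annotation are most likely small homology hits to backbone sequence rather than functional elements.

The expression cassette uses the human CMV immediate-early enhancer and promoter to transcribe a three-part fusion, ending at the SV40 poly(A) signal. An N-terminal HA epitope (annotated as a partial 3xHA match) is followed by a roughly 1.2 kb fragment of human NFATC3 (NFAT4) encoding amino acids 3–407. This fragment is joined through residual polylinker sequence to the backbone's C-terminal EGFP. In NFAT family proteins the N-terminal portion is generally the regulatory region, which contains the calcineurin-docking and phosphorylation sites that control nuclear import. It lacks the DNA-binding domain. The fusion should therefore work as a fluorescent reporter of calcineurin-dependent cytoplasm-to-nucleus translocation in live or fixed cells, while the HA tag allows immunodetection or immunoprecipitation. The associated publication concerns peptide inhibitors of the calcineurin–NFAT interaction, which fits that use, although the record does not state the intended application.
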