Features (pLannotate 1.2.2; 17 found; start..end, strand, type, name):
     61..364     +  enhancer       CMV enhancer: human cytomegalovirus immediate early enhancer
    365..568     +  promoter       CMV promoter: human cytomegalovirus (CMV) immediate early promoter
    591..628     +  misc_feature   MCS (fragment): multiple cloning site
    642..704     +  CDS            3xHA (fragment): three tandem HA epitope tags
    756..1973    +  CDS            NFATC3 (fragment): NFAC3_HUMAN - Also known as NFAT4 From Homo sapiens (Human).
   1985..2041    +  misc_feature   MCS: multiple cloning site
   2055..2774    +  CDS            EGFP: the original enhanced GFP (Yang et al., 1996) mammalian codon-optimized
   2791..2874    +  CDS            large T antigen (fragment): large T antigen from SV40 (simian virus 40)
   2897..3018    +  polyA_signal   SV40 poly(A) signal: SV40 polyadenylation signal
   3052..3480    -  rep_origin     f1 ori (sequence partly withheld): f1 bacteriophage origin of replication; arrow indicates direction of (+) strand synthesis
   3507..3611    +  promoter       AmpR promoter: bla
   3613..3970    +  promoter       SV40 promoter: SV40 enhancer and early promoter
   4005..4799    +  CDS            NeoR/KanR: aminoglycoside phosphotransferase from Tn5; aph(3')-II (or nptII); confers resistance to neomycin, kanamycin, and G418 (Geneticin®)
   4820..4972    +  CDS            ble (fragment): BLE_KLEPN - Experimental evidence at protein level: Swiss-Prot protein existence level 1. Binding protein with a strong affinity to the bleomycin family of antibiotics. Binds to CL990; an antimitotic-antibiotic compound. From Klebsiella pneumoniae.
   5031..5078    +  polyA_signal   HSV TK poly(A) signal: herpes simplex virus thymidine kinase polyadenylation signal (Cole and Stacy, 1985)
   5169..5185    -  polyA_signal   bGH poly(A) signal (fragment): bovine growth hormone polyadenylation signal
   5407..5995    +  rep_origin     ori: high-copy-number ColE1/pMB1/pBR322/pUC origin of replication
>Addgene plasmid #21664 | HA-NFAT4(3-407)-GFP | addgene full sequence | sequence record 425137 | Addgene NGS Result
TAGTTATTAATAGTAATCAATTACGGGGTCATTAGTTCATAGCCCATATATGGAGTTCCGCGTTACATAA
CTTACGGTAAATGGCCCGCCTGGCTGACCGCCCAACGACCCCCGCCCATTGACGTCAATAATGACGTATG
TTCCCATAGTAACGCCAATAGGGACTTTCCATTGACGTCAATGGGTGGAGTATTTACGGTAAACTGCCCA
CTTGGCAGTACATCAAGTGTATCATATGCCAAGTACGCCCCCTATTGACGTCAATGACGGTAAATGGCCC
GCCTGGCATTATGCCCAGTACATGACCTTATGGGACTTTCCTACTTGGCAGTACATCTACGTATTAGTCA
TCGCTATTACCATGGTGATGCGGTTTTGGCAGTACATCAATGGGCGTGGATAGCGGTTTGACTCACGGGG
ATTTCCAAGTCTCCACCCCATTGACGTCAATGGGAGTTTGTTTTGGCACCAAAATCAACGGGACTTTCCA
AAATGTCGTAACAACTCCGCCCCATTGACGCAAATGGGCGGTAGGCGTGTACGGTGGGAGGTCTATATAA
GCAGAGCTGGTTTAGTGAACCGTCAGATCCGCTAGCGCTACCGGACTCAGATCTCGAGCTCAAGCTTCCA
CCATGATCTTTTACCCATACGATGTTCCTGACTATGCGGGCTATCCCTATGACGTCCCGGACTATGCAGG
ATCCCCGCTAGCTGGTGAATTCACCATGTACCCTTACGATGTACCGGATTACGCAACTACTGCAAACTGT
GGCGCCCACGACGAGCTCGACTTCAAACTCGTCTTTGGCGAGGACGGGGCGCCGGCGCCGCCGCCCCCGG
GCTCGCGGCCTGCAGATCTTGAGCCAGATGATTGTGCATCCATTTACATCTTTAATGTAGATCCACCTCC
ATCTACTTTAACCACACCACTTTGCTTACCACATCATGGATTACCGTCTCACTCTTCTGTTTTGTCACCA
TCGTTTCAGCTCCAAAGTCACAAAAACTATGAAGGAACTTGTGAGATTCCTGAATCTAAATATAGCCCAT
TAGGTGGTCCCAAACCCTTTGAGTGCCCAAGTATTCAAATTACATCTATCTCTCCTAACTGTCATCAAGA
ATTAGATGCACATGAAGATGACCTACAGATAAATGACCCAGAACGGGAATTTTTGGAAAGGCCTTCTAGA
GATCATCTCTATCTTCCTCTTGAGCCATCCTACCGGGAGTCTTCTCTTAGTCCTAGTCCTGCCAGCAGCA
TCTCTTCTAGGAGTTGGTTCTCTGATGCATCTTCTTGTGAATCGCTTTCACATATTTATGATGATGTGGA
CTCAGAGTTGAATGAAGCTGCAGCCCGATTTACCCTTGGATCCCCTCTGACTTCTCCTGGTGGCTCTCCA
GGGGGCTGCCCTGGAGAAGAAACTTGGCATCAACAGTATGGACTTGGACACTCATTATCACCCAGGCAAT
CTCCTTGCCACTCTCCTAGATCCAGTGTCACTGATGAGAATTGGCTGAGCCCCAGGCCAGCCTCAGGACC
CTCATCAAGGCCCACATCCCCCTGTGGGAAACGGAGGCACTCCAGTGCTGAAGTTTGTTATGCTGGGTCC
CTTTCACCCCATCACTCACCTGTTCCTTCACCTGGTCACTCCCCCAGGGGAAGTGTGACAGAAGATACGT
GGCTCAATGCTTCTGTCCATGGTGGGTCAGGCCTTGGCCCTGCAGTTTTTCCATTTCAGTACTGTGTAGA
GACTGACATCCCTCTCAAAACAAGGAAAACTTCTGAAGATCAAGCTGCCATACTACCAGGAAAATTAGAG
CTGTGTTCAGATGACCAAGGGAGTTTATCACCAGCCCGGGAGACTTCAATAGATGATGGCCTTGGATCTC
AGTATCCTTTAAAGAAAGATTCATGTGGTGATCAGTTTCTTTCAGTTCCTTCACCCTTTACCTGGAGCAA
ACCAAAGCCTGGGCTACCGGACTCAGATCTCGAGCTCAAGCTTCGAATTCTGCAGTCGACGGTACCGCGG
GCCCGGGATCCACCGGTCGCCACCATGGTGAGCAAGGGCGAGGAGCTGTTCACCGGGGTGGTGCCCATCC
TGGTCGAGCTGGACGGCGACGTAAACGGCCACAAGTTCAGCGTGTCCGGCGAGGGCGAGGGCGATGCCAC
CTACGGCAAGCTGACCCTGAAGTTCATCTGCACCACCGGCAAGCTGCCCGTGCCCTGGCCCACCCTCGTG
ACCACCCTGACCTACGGCGTGCAGTGCTTCAGCCGCTACCCCGACCACATGAAGCAGCACGACTTCTTCA
AGTCCGCCATGCCCGAAGGCTACGTCCAGGAGCGCACCATCTTCTTCAAGGACGACGGCAACTACAAGAC
CCGCGCCGAGGTGAAGTTCGAGGGCGACACCCTGGTGAACCGCATCGAGCTGAAGGGCATCGACTTCAAG
GAGGACGGCAACATCCTGGGGCACAAGCTGGAGTACAACTACAACAGCCACAACGTCTATATCATGGCCG
ACAAGCAGAAGAACGGCATCAAGGTGAACTTCAAGATCCGCCACAACATCGAGGACGGCAGCGTGCAGCT
CGCCGACCACTACCAGCAGAACACCCCCATCGGCGACGGCCCCGTGCTGCTGCCCGACAACCACTACCTG
AGCACCCAGTCCGCCCTGAGCAAAGACCCCAACGAGAAGCGCGATCACATGGTCCTGCTGGAGTTCGTGA
CCGCCGCCGGGATCACTCTCGGCATGGACGAGCTGTACAAGTAAAGCGGCCGCGACTCTAGATCATAATC
AGCCATACCACATTTGTAGAGGTTTTACTTGCTTTAAAAAACCTCCCACACCTCCCCCTGAACCTGAAAC
ATAAAATGAATGCAATTGTTGTTGTTAACTTGTTTATTGCAGCTTATAATGGTTACAAATAAAGCAATAG
CATCACAAATTTCACAAATAAAGCATTTTTTTCACTGCATTCTAGTTGTGGTTTGTCCAAACTCATCAAT
GTATCTTAAGGCGTAAATTGTAAGCGTTAATATTTTGTTAAAATTCGCGTTAAATTTTTGTTAAATCAGC
TCATTTTTTAACCAATAGGCCGAAATCGGCAAAATCCCTTATAAATCAAAAGAATAGACCGAGATAGGGT
[37 nt withheld, positions 3151-3187]
AAAGAACGTGGACTCCAACGTCAAAGG
[49 nt withheld, positions 3215-3263]
T
[91 nt withheld, positions 3265-3355]
G
[124 nt withheld, positions 3357-3480]
CAGGTGGCACTTTTCGGGGAAATGTGCGCGGAACCCCTATTTGTTTATTTTTCTAAATACATTCAAATAT
GTATCCGCTCATGAGACAATAACCCTGATAAATGCTTCAATAATATTGAAAAAGGAAGAGTCCTGAGGCG
GAAAGAACCAGCTGTGGAATGTGTGTCAGTTAGGGTGTGGAAAGTCCCCAGGCTCCCCAGCAGGCAGAAG
TATGCAAAGCATGCATCTCAATTAGTCAGCAACCAGGTGTGGAAAGTCCCCAGGCTCCCCAGCAGGCAGA
AGTATGCAAAGCATGCATCTCAATTAGTCAGCAACCATAGTCCCGCCCCTAACTCCGCCCATCCCGCCCC
TAACTCCGCCCAGTTCCGCCCATTCTCCGCCCCATGGCTGACTAATTTTTTTTATTTATGCAGAGGCCGA
GGCCGCCTCGGCCTCTGAGCTATTCCAGAAGTAGTGAGGAGGCTTTTTTGGAGGCCTAGGCTTTTGCAAA
GATCGATCAAGAGACAGGATGAGGATCGTTTCGCATGATTGAACAAGATGGATTGCACGCAGGTTCTCCG
GCCGCTTGGGTGGAGAGGCTATTCGGCTATGACTGGGCACAACAGACAATCGGCTGCTCTGATGCCGCCG
TGTTCCGGCTGTCAGCGCAGGGGCGCCCGGTTCTTTTTGTCAAGACCGACCTGTCCGGTGCCCTGAATGA
ACTGCAAGACGAGGCAGCGCGGCTATCGTGGCTGGCCACGACGGGCGTTCCTTGCGCAGCTGTGCTCGAC
GTTGTCACTGAAGCGGGAAGGGACTGGCTGCTATTGGGCGAAGTGCCGGGGCAGGATCTCCTGTCATCTC
ACCTTGCTCCTGCCGAGAAAGTATCCATCATGGCTGATGCAATGCGGCGGCTGCATACGCTTGATCCGGC
TACCTGCCCATTCGACCACCAAGCGAAACATCGCATCGAGCGAGCACGTACTCGGATGGAAGCCGGTCTT
GTCGATCAGGATGATCTGGACGAAGAGCATCAGGGGCTCGCGCCAGCCGAACTGTTCGCCAGGCTCAAGG
CGAGCATGCCCGACGGCGAGGATCTCGTCGTGACCCATGGCGATGCCTGCTTGCCGAATATCATGGTGGA
AAATGGCCGCTTTTCTGGATTCATCGACTGTGGCCGGCTGGGTGTGGCGGACCGCTATCAGGACATAGCG
TTGGCTACCCGTGATATTGCTGAAGAGCTTGGCGGCGAATGGGCTGACCGCTTCCTCGTGCTTTACGGTA
TCGCCGCTCCCGATTCGCAGCGCATCGCCTTCTATCGCCTTCTTGACGAGTTCTTCTGAGCGGGACTCTG
GGGTTCGAAATGACCGACCAAGCGACGCCCAACCTGCCATCACGAGATTTCGATTCCACCGCCGCCTTCT
ATGAAAGGTTGGGCTTCGGAATCGTTTTCCGGGACGCCGGCTGGATGATCCTCCAGCGCGGGGATCTCAT
GCTGGAGTTCTTCGCCCACCCTAGGGGGAGGCTAACTGAAACACGGAAGGAGACAATACCGGAAGGAACC
CGCGCTATGACGGCAATAAAAAGACAGAATAAAACGCACGGTGTTGGGTCGTTTGTTCATAAACGCGGGG
TTCGGTCCCAGGGCTGGCACTCTGTCGATACCCCACCGAGACCCCATTGGGGCCAATACGCCCGCGTTTC
TTCCTTTTCCCCACCCCACCCCCCAAGTTCGGGTGAAGGCCCAGGGCTCGCAGCCAACGTCGGGGCGGCA
GGCCCTGCCATAGCCTCAGGTTACTCATATATACTTTAGATTGATTTAAAACTTCATTTTTAATTTAAAA
GGATCTAGGTGAAGATCCTTTTTGATAATCTCATGACCAAAATCCCTTAACGTGAGTTTTCGTTCCACTG
AGCGTCAGACCCCGTAGAAAAGATCAAAGGATCTTCTTGAGATCCTTTTTTTCTGCGCGTAATCTGCTGC
TTGCAAACAAAAAAACCACCGCTACCAGCGGTGGTTTGTTTGCCGGATCAAGAGCTACCAACTCTTTTTC
CGAAGGTAACTGGCTTCAGCAGAGCGCAGATACCAAATACTGTTCTTCTAGTGTAGCCGTAGTTAGGCCA
CCACTTCAAGAACTCTGTAGCACCGCCTACATACCTCGCTCTGCTAATCCTGTTACCAGTGGCTGCTGCC
AGTGGCGATAAGTCGTGTCTTACCGGGTTGGACTCAAGACGATAGTTACCGGATAAGGCGCAGCGGTCGG
GCTGAACGGGGGGTTCGTGCACACAGCCCAGCTTGGAGCGAACGACCTACACCGAACTGAGATACCTACA
GCGTGAGCTATGAGAAAGCGCCACGCTTCCCGAAGGGAGAAAGGCGGACAGGTATCCGGTAAGCGGCAGG
GTCGGAACAGGAGAGCGCACGAGGGAGCTTCCAGGGGGAAACGCCTGGTATCTTTATAGTCCTGTCGGGT
TTCGCCACCTCTGACTTGAGCGTCGATTTTTGTGATGCTCGTCAGGGGGGCGGAGCCTATGGAAAAACGC
CAGCAACGCGGCCTTTTTACGGTTCCTGGCCTTTTGCTGGCCTTTTGCTCACATGTTCTTTCCTGCGTTA
TCCCCTGATTCTGTGGATAACCGTATTACCGCCATGCAT
