>Addgene plasmid #21664 | HA-NFAT4(3-407)-GFP | addgene partial sequence | sequence record 27393 | 21664 with pBR322ori-F 5'-GGGAAACGCCTGGTATCTTT
TCTGACTTGAGCGTCGATTTTTGTGATGCTCGTCAGGGGGGCGGAGCCTATGGAAAAACGCCAGCAACGC
GGCCTTTTTACGGTTCCTGGCCTTTTGCTGGCCTTTTGCTCACATGTTCTTTCCTGCGTTATCCCCTGAT
TCTGTGGATAACCGTATTACCGCCATGCATTAGTTATTAATAGTAATCAATTACGGGGTCATTAGTTCAT
AGCCCATATATGGAGTTCCGCGTTACATAACTTACGGTAAATGGCCCGCCTGGCTGACCGCCCAACGACC
CCCGCCCATTGACGTCAATAATGACGTATGTTCCCATAGTAACGCCAATAGGGACTTTCCATTGACGTCA
ATGGGTGGAGTATTTACGGTAAACTGCCCACTTGGCAGTACATCAAGTGTATCATATGCCAAGTACGCCC
CCTATTGACGTCAATGACGGTAAATGGCCCGCCTGGCATTATGCCCAGTACATGACCTTATGGGACTTTC
CTACTTGGCAGTACATCTACGTATTAGTCATCGCTATTACCATGGTGATGCGGTTTTGGCAGTACATCAA
TGGGCGTGGATAGCGGTTTGACTCACGGGGATTTCCAAGTCTCCACCCCATTGAC
