>Addgene plasmid #21664 | HA-NFAT4(3-407)-GFP Sequencing Result | analyzer sequence | sequence record 27392
CGGGGGCANTAGCGAGCTGGTTNGTGAACCGTCAGATCCGCTAGCGCTACCGGACTCAGATCTCGAGCTC
AAGCTTCCACCATGATCTTTTACCCATACGATGTTCCTGACTATGCGGGCTATCCCTATGACGTCCCGGA
CTATGCAGGATCCCCGCTAGCTGGTGAATTCACCATGTACCCTTACGATGTACCGGATTACGCAACTACT
GCAAACTGTGGCGCCCACGACGAGCTCGACTTCAAACTCGTCTTTGGCGAGGACGGGGCGCCGGCGCCGC
CGCCCCCGGGCTCGCGGCCTGCAGATCTTGAGCCAGATGATTGTGCATCCATTTACATCTTTAATGTAGA
TCCACCTCCATCTACTTTAACCACACCACTTTGCTTACCACATCATGGATTACCGTCTCACTCTTCTGTT
TTGTCACCATCGTTTCAGCTCCAAAGTCACAAAAACTATGAAGGAACTTGTGAGATTCCTGAATCTAAAT
ATAGCCCATTAGGTGGTCCCAAACCCTTTGAGTGCCCAAGTATTCAAATTACATCTATCTCTCCTAACTG
TCATCAAGAATTAGATGCACATGAAGATGACCTACAGATAAATGACCCAGAACGGGAATTTTTGGAAAGG
CCTTCTAGAGATCATCTCTATCTTCCTCTTGAGCCATCCTACCGGGAGTCTTCTCTTAGTCCTAGTCCTG
GCCAGCAGCATCTCTTCTAGGAGTTGGTTCTCTGATGCATCTTCTTGTGATCGCTTCCNATTAGAT
