>Addgene plasmid #21664 | HA-NFAT4(3-407)-GFP Sequencing Result | analyzer sequence | sequence record 27394
GAACCCCGGTGACGCTCCTCGCCCTTGCTCACCATGGTGGCGACCGGTGGATCCCGGGCCCGCGGTACCG
TCGACTGCAGAATTCGAAGCTTGAGCTCGAGATCTGAGTCCGGTAGCCCAGGCTTTGGTTTGCTCCAGGT
AAAGGGTGAAGGAACTGAAAGAAACTGATCACCACATGAATCTTTCTTTAAAGGATACTGAGATCCAAGG
CCATCATCTATTGAAGTCTCCCGGGCTGGTGATAAACTCCCTTGGTCATCTGAACACAGCTCTAATTTTC
CTGGTAGTATGGCAGCTTGATCTTCAGAAGTTTTCCTTGTTTTGAGAGGGATGTCAGTCTCTACACAGTA
CTGAAATGGAAAAACTGCAGGGCCAAGGCCTGACCCACCATGGACAGAAGCATTGAGCCACGTATCTTCT
GTCACACTTCCCCTGGGGGAGTGACCAGGTGAAGGAACAGGTGAGTGATGGGGTGAAAGGGACCCAGCAT
AACAAACTTCAGCACTGGAGTGCCTCCGTTTCCCACAGGGGGATGTGGGCCTTGATGAGGGTCCTGAGGC
TGGCCTGGGGCTCAGCCAATTCTCATCAGTGACACTGGATCTAGGAGAGTGGCAAGGAGATTGCCTGGGT
GATAATGAGTGTCCAAGTCCATACTGTTGATGCCAAGTTTCTTCTCCAGGGCAGCCCCCTGGAGAGCCAC
CAGGAGAAGTCAGAGGGGAT
